Addgene plasmid #122900: pICE LYS2-NatMx
Purpose: (Empty Backbone) LYS2-NatMx ICE plasmid used to facilitate yeast recombination cloning and stable genomic Integration after CEN Excision.
Depositing lab: Randy Hampton. Depositing organization: University of California, San Diego (UCSD). Publication: ICE plasmids: combining the ease of yeast recombination cloning with the stability of genomic integration. Flagg MP, Kao A, Hampton RY. Yeast. 2019 May 10. doi: 10.1002/yea.3400. PubMed 31074531.
Backbone
  Vector backbone: ICE plasmid
  Vector type: Yeast Expression ; Yeast Recombination Cloning
Growth in bacteria
  Bacterial resistance: Ampicillin, 100 μg/mL
  Growth temperature: 37°C
  Growth strain: DH5alpha
  Copy number: High Copy
Gene/Insert
  Gene/Insert name: None
Terms and licenses: Academic/Nonprofit Terms; Industry Terms: Not Available to Industry
How to cite: pICE LYS2-NatMx was a gift from Randy Hampton (Addgene plasmid # 122900 ; http://n2t.net/addgene:122900 ; RRID:Addgene_122900)
