[The description below was written by a language model from this plasmid's Addgene catalogue record and pLannotate feature annotations shown in this document.]
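Description:
pICE LYS2-NatMx is an empty yeast shuttle backbone of the ICE ("Integration after CEN Excision") series, built to combine yeast recombination cloning with later stable integration into the genome. The 9.8 kb plasmid is maintained in E. coli at high copy through a ColE1/pUC-type origin with ampicillin selection (β-lactamase under its native promoter), and it also carries an f1 phage origin. Short annotated fragments of bom, rop, lacI and RAD16 appear to be remnants of parental vectors or of genomic sequence flanking LYS2, not functional parts.

For yeast, the plasmid carries two markers. One is the full S. cerevisiae LYS2 gene with its own promoter, which complements lysine auxotrophy. The other is a NatMX cassette, in which nourseothricin acetyltransferase sits between the Ashbya gossypii TEF promoter and terminator to provide drug selection. A CEN6/ARS element lies inside the pBluescript-derived multiple cloning site, splitting it into two fragments flanked by T3 and T7 promoters and the lac promoter/operator and lacZα remnants. With the CEN/ARS present, the plasmid replicates as a stable, low-copy episome in yeast, so inserts can be assembled into it by homologous recombination and the product recovered. As the stated purpose indicates, the centromere is then excised, converting the construct into a non-replicating integrating vector. The LYS2 sequence would be the expected region of homology for targeting, although the record does not state the integration site or how the excision is done. No insert or dedicated expression promoter for a gene of interest is recorded, so users supply their own cassette.
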