Features (pLannotate 1.2.2; 23 found; start..end, strand, type, name):
    126..554     +  rep_origin     f1 ori (sequence partly withheld): f1 bacteriophage origin of replication; arrow indicates direction of (+) strand synthesis
    582..633     -  misc_feature   bom (fragment): basis of mobility region from pBR322
    638..877     +  promoter       LYS2 promoter: S. cerevisiae LYS2
    878..5056    +  CDS            LYS2: alpha-aminoadipate reductase, required for lysine biosynthesis; S. cerevisiae LYS2; yeast auxotrophic marker
   5187..5435    -  CDS            RAD16 (fragment): RAD16_YEAST - Experimental evidence at protein level: Swiss-Prot protein existence level 1. Component of the global genome repair (GGR) complex which promotes global genome nucleotide excision repair (GG-NER) which removes DNA damage from nontranscribing DNA. Involved in differential repair of DNA after UV damage. Will repair preferentially the MAT-alpha locus compared with the HML-alpha locus. From Saccharomyces cerevisiae (strain ATCC 204508 / S288c) (Baker's yeast).
   5441..5490    -  misc_feature   bom (fragment): basis of mobility region from pBR322
   5592..5627    -  CDS            rop (fragment): Rop protein, which maintains plasmids at low copy number; rop
   5707..5904    -  terminator     TEF terminator: Ashbya gossypii TEF terminator
   5912..6476    -  CDS            NrsR (fragment): nourseothricin acetyltransferase; Streptomyces noursei nat1; confers resistance to nourseothricin
   6483..6826    -  promoter       TEF promoter: Ashbya gossypii TEF promoter
   6899..7003    +  promoter       AmpR promoter: bla
   7004..7864    +  CDS            AmpR: β-lactamase; bla; confers resistance to ampicillin, carbenicillin, and related antibiotics
   8035..8623    +  rep_origin     ori: high-copy-number ColE1/pMB1/pBR322/pUC origin of replication
   8806..8898    +  CDS            lacI (fragment): lac repressor; lacI; The lac repressor binds to the lac operator to inhibit transcription in E. coli. This inhibition can be relieved by adding lactose or isopropyl-β-D-thiogalactopyranoside (IPTG).
   8911..8932    +  protein_bind   CAP binding site: CAP binding activates transcription in the presence of cAMP. E. coli catabolite activator protein
   8947..8977    +  promoter       lac promoter: promoter for the E. coli lac operon
   8985..9001    +  protein_bind   lac operator: The lac repressor binds to the lac operator to inhibit transcription in E. coli. This inhibition can be relieved by adding lactose or isopropyl-β-D-thiogalactopyranoside (IPTG). lac repressor encoded by lacI
   9046..9064    +  promoter       T3 promoter: promoter for bacteriophage T3 RNA polymerase
   9077..9100    +  misc_feature   MCS (fragment): pBluescript multiple cloning site
   9119..9622    +  misc_feature   CEN/ARS: S. cerevisiae CEN6 centromere fused to an autonomously replicating sequence
   9644..9736    +  misc_feature   MCS (fragment): pBluescript multiple cloning site
   9745..9763    -  promoter       T7 promoter: promoter for bacteriophage T7 RNA polymerase
   9771..122     +  CDS            lacZα (fragment) (across the origin): LacZα fragment of β-galactosidase; lacZ fragment
>Addgene plasmid #122900 | pICE LYS2-NatMx | addgene full sequence | sequence record 238764 | Addgene NGS Result
AAAACCCTGGCGTTACCCAACTTAATCGCCTTGCAGCACATCCCCCTTTCGCCAGCTGGCGTAATAGCGA
AGAGGCCCGCACCGATCGCCCTTCCCAACAGTTGCGCAGCCTGAATGGCGAATGG
[124 nt withheld, positions 126-249]
C
[91 nt withheld, positions 251-341]
A
[49 nt withheld, positions 343-391]
CCTTTGACGTTGGAGTCCACGTTCTTT
[37 nt withheld, positions 419-455]
ACCCTATCTCGGTCTATTCTTTTGATTTATAAGGGATTTTGCCGATTTCGGCCTATTGGTTAAAAAATGA
GCTGATTTAACAAAAATTTAACGCGAATTTTAACAAAATATTAACGCTTACAATTTCCTGATGCGGTATT
TTCTCCTTACGCATCTGTGCGGTATTTCACACCGCATAGATCAATTCCACTTGCAATTACATAAAAAATT
CCGGCGGTTTTTCGCGTGTGACTCAATGTCGAAATACCTGCCTAATGAACATGAACATCGCCCAAATGTA
TTTGAAGACCCGCTGGGAGAAGTTCAAGATATATAAGTAACAAGCAGCCAATAGTATAAAAAAAAATCTG
AGTTTATTACCTTTCCTGGAATTTCAGTGAAAAACTGCTAATTATAGAGAGATATCACAGAGTTACTCAC
TAATGACTAACGAAAAGGTCTGGATAGAGAAGTTGGATAATCCAACTCTTTCAGTGTTACCACATGACTT
TTTACGCCCACAACAAGAACCTTATACGAAACAAGCTACATATTCGTTACAGCTACCTCAGCTCGATGTG
CCTCATGATAGTTTTTCTAACAAATACGCTGTCGCTTTGAGTGTATGGGCTGCATTGATATATAGAGTAA
CCGGTGACGATGATATTGTTCTTTATATTGCGAATAACAAAATCTTAAGATTCAATATTCAACCAACGTG
GTCATTTAATGAGCTGTATTCTACAATTAACAATGAGTTGAACAAGCTCAATTCTATTGAGGCCAATTTT
TCCTTTGACGAGCTAGCTGAAAAAATTCAAAGTTGCCAAGATCTGGAAAGGACCCCTCAGTTGTTCCGTT
TGGCCTTTTTGGAAAACCAAGATTTCAAATTAGACGAGTTCAAGCATCATTTAGTGGACTTTGCTTTGAA
TTTGGATACCAGTAATAATGCGCATGTTTTGAACTTAATTTATAACAGCTTACTGTATTCGAATGAAAGA
GTAACCATTGTTGCGGACCAATTTACTCAATATTTGACTGCTGCGCTAAGCGATCCATCCAATTGCATAA
CTAAAATCTCTCTGATCACCGCATCATCCAAGGATAGTTTACCTGATCCAACTAAGAACTTGGGCTGGTG
CGATTTCGTGGGGTGTATTCACGACATTTTCCAGGACAATGCTGAAGCCTTCCCAGAGAGAACCTGTGTT
GTGGAGACTCCAACACTAAATTCCGACAAGTCCCGTTCTTTCACTTATCGCGACATCAACCGCACTTCTA
ACATAGTTGCCCATTATTTGATTAAAACAGGTATCAAAAGAGGTGATGTAGTGATGATCTATTCTTCTAG
GGGTGTGGATTTGATGGTATGTGTGATGGGTGTCTTGAAAGCCGGCGCAACCTTTTCAGTTATCGACCCT
GCATATCCCCCAGCCAGACAAACCATTTACTTAGGTGTTGCTAAACCACGTGGGTTGATTGTTATTAGAG
CTGCTGGACAATTGGATCAACTAGTAGAAGATTACATCAATGATGAATTGGAGATTGTTTCAAGAATCAA
TTCCATCGCTATTCAAGAAAATGGTACCATTGAAGGTGGCAAATTGGACAATGGCGAGGATGTTTTGGCT
CCATATGATCACTACAAAGACACCAGAACAGGTGTTGTAGTTGGACCAGATTCCAACCCAACCCTATCTT
TCACATCTGGTTCCGAAGGTATTCCTAAGGGTGTTCTTGGTAGACATTTTTCCTTGGCTTATTATTTCAA
TTGGATGTCCAAAAGGTTCAACTTAACAGAAAATGATAAATTCACAATGCTGAGCGGTATTGCACATGAT
CCAATTCAAAGAGATATGTTTACACCATTATTTTTAGGTGCCCAATTGTATGTCCCTACTCAAGATGATA
TTGGTACACCGGGCCGTTTAGCGGAATGGATGAGTAAGTATGGTTGCACAGTTACCCATTTAACACCTGC
CATGGGTCAATTACTTACTGCCCAAGCTACTACACCATTCCCTAAGTTACATCATGCGTTCTTTGTGGGT
GACATTTTAACAAAACGTGATTGTCTGAGGTTACAAACCTTGGCAGAAAATTGCCGTATTGTTAATATGT
ACGGTACCACTGAAACACAGCGTGCAGTTTCTTATTTCGAAGTTAAATCAAAAAATGACGATCCAAACTT
TTTGAAAAAATTGAAAGATGTCATGCCTGCTGGTAAAGGTATGTTGAACGTTCAGCTACTAGTTGTTAAC
AGGAACGATCGTACTCAAATATGTGGTATTGGCGAAATAGGTGAGATTTATGTTCGTGCAGGTGGTTTGG
CCGAAGGTTATAGAGGATTACCAGAATTGAATAAAGAAAAATTTGTGAACAACTGGTTTGTTGAAAAAGA
TCACTGGAATTATTTGGATAAGGATAATGGTGAACCTTGGAGACAATTCTGGTTAGGTCCAAGAGATAGA
TTGTACAGAACGGGTGATTTAGGTCGTTATCTACCAAACGGTGACTGTGAATGTTGCGGTAGGGCTGATG
ATCAAGTTAAAATTCGTGGGTTCAGAATCGAATTAGGAGAAATAGATACGCACATTTCCCAACATCCATT
GGTAAGAGAAAACATTACTTTAGTTCGCAAAAATGCCGACAATGAGCCAACATTGATCACATTTATGGTC
CCAAGATTTGACAAGCCAGATGACTTGTCTAAGTTCCAAAGTGATGTTCCAAAGGAGGTTGAAACTGACC
CTATAGTTAAGGGCTTAATCGGTTACCATCTTTTATCCAAGGACATCAGGACTTTCTTAAAGAAAAGATT
GGCTAGCTATGCTATGCCTTCCTTGATTGTGGTTATGGATAAACTACCATTGAATCCAAATGGTAAAGTT
GATAAGCCTAAACTTCAATTCCCAACTCCCAAGCAATTAAATTTGGTAGCTGAAAATACAGTTTCTGAAA
CTGACGACTCTCAGTTTACCAATGTTGAGCGCGAGGTTAGAGACTTATGGTTAAGTATATTACCTACCAA
GCCAGCATCTGTATCACCAGATGATTCGTTTTTCGATTTAGGTGGTCATTCTATCTTGGCTACCAAAATG
ATTTTTACCTTAAAGAAAAAGCTGCAAGTTGATTTACCATTGGGCACAATTTTCAAGTATCCAACGATAA
AGGCCTTTGCCGCGGAAATTGACAGAATTAAATCATCGGGTGGATCATCTCAAGGTGAGGTCGTCGAAAA
TGTCACTGCAAATTATGCGGAAGACGCCAAGAAATTGGTTGAGACGCTACCAAGTTCGTACCCCTCTCGA
GAATATTTTGTTGAACCTAATAGTGCCGAAGGAAAAACAACAATTAATGTGTTTGTTACCGGTGTCACAG
GATTTCTGGGCTCCTACATCCTTGCAGATTTGTTAGGACGTTCTCCAAAGAACTACAGTTTCAAAGTGTT
TGCCCACGTCAGGGCCAAGGATGAAGAAGCTGCATTTGCAAGATTACAAAAGGCAGGTATCACCTATGGT
ACTTGGAACGAAAAATTTGCCTCAAATATTAAAGTTGTATTAGGCGATTTATCTAAAAGCCAATTTGGTC
TTTCAGATGAGAAGTGGATGGATTTGGCAAACACAGTTGATATAATTATCCATAATGGTGCGTTAGTTCA
CTGGGTTTATCCATATGCCAAATTGAGGGATCCAAATGTTATTTCAACTATCAATGTTATGAGCTTAGCC
GCCGTCGGCAAGCCAAAGTTCTTTGACTTTGTTTCCTCCACTTCTACTCTTGACACTGAATACTACTTTA
ATTTGTCAGATAAACTTGTTAGCGAAGGGAAGCCAGGCATTTTAGAATCAGACGATTTAATGAACTCTGC
AAGCGGGCTCACTGGTGGATATGGTCAGTCCAAATGGGCTGCTGAGTACATCATTAGACGTGCAGGTGAA
AGGGGCCTACGTGGGTGTATTGTCAGACCAGGTTACGTAACAGGTGCCTCTGCCAATGGTTCTTCAAACA
CAGATGATTTCTTATTGAGATTTTTGAAAGGTTCAGTCCAATTAGGTAAGATTCCAGATATCGAAAATTC
CGTGAATATGGTTCCAGTAGATCATGTTGCTCGTGTTGTTGTTGCTACGTCTTTGAATCCTCCCAAAGAA
AATGAATTGGCCGTTGCTCAAGTAACGGGTCACCCAAGAATATTATTCAAAGACTACTTGTATACTTTAC
ACGATTATGGTTACGATGTCGAAATCGAAAGCTATTCTAAATGGAAGAAATCATTGGAGGCGTCTGTTAT
TGACAGGAATGAAGAAAATGCGTTGTATCCTTTGCTACACATGGTCTTAGACAACTTACCTGAAAGTACC
AAAGCTCCGGAACTAGACGATAGGAACGCCGTGGCATCTTTAAAGAAAGACACCGCATGGACAGGTGTTG
ATTGGTCTAATGGAATAGGTGTTACTCCAGAAGAGGTTGGTATATATATTGCATTTTTAAACAAGGTTGG
ATTTTTACCTCCACCAACTCATAATGACAAACTTCCACTGCCAAGTATAGAACTAACTCAAGCGCAAATA
AGTCTAGTTGCTTCAGGTGCTGGTGCTCGTGGAAGCTCCGCAGCAGCTTAAGGTTGAGCATTACGTATGA
TATGTCCATGTACAATAATTAAATATGAATTAGGAGAAAGACTTAGCTTCTTTTCGGGTGATGTCACTTA
AAAACTCCGAGAATAATATATAATAAGAGAATAAAATATTAGTTATTGAATAAGAACTGTAAATCAGCTG
GCGTTAGTCTGCTAATGGCAGCTTCATCTTGGTTTATTGTAGCATGAATCATATTTGCCTTTTTTTCCTG
TAATTCAATGATTCTTGCTTCTATACTATCCTCAATGCAAAACCTTGTGATCTTCACAGGTCGATACTGA
CCAATTCTATGAACTCTATCACCACTTTGCCATTCAACACTAGGGTTCCACCATGGGTCTAAAATGAATA
CTTGCGAAGCTGATCTATGGTGCACTCTCAGTACAATCTGCTCTGATGCCGCATAGTTAAGCCAGCCCCG
ACACCCGCCAACACCCGCTGACGCGCCCTGACGGGCTTGTCTGCTCCCGGCATCCGCTTACAGACAAGCT
GTGACCGTCTCCGGGAGCTGCATGTGTCAGAGGTTTTCACCGTCATCACCGAAACGCGCGAGACGAAAGG
GCCTCGTGATACGCCTATTTTTATAGGTTAATGTCATGATCTGGATGGCGGCGTTAGTATCGAATCGACA
GCAGTATAGCGACCAGCATTCACATACGATTGACGCATGATATTACTTTCTGCGCACTTAACTTCGCATC
TGGGCAGATGATGTCGAGGCGAAAAAAAATATAAATCACGCTAACATTTGATTAAAATAGAACAACTACA
ATATAAAAAAACTATACAAATGACAAGTTCTTGAAAACAAGAATCTTTTTATTGTCAGTACTGATTAGGG
GCAGGGCATGCTCATGTAGAGCGCCTGCTCGCCGTCCGAGGCGGTGCCGTCGTACAGGGCGGTGTCCAGG
CCGCAGAGGGTGAACCCCATCCGCCGGTACGCGTGGATCGCCGGTGCGTTGACGTTGGTGACCTCCAGCC
AGAGGTGCCCGGCGCCCCGCTCGCGGGCGAACTCCGTCGCGAGCCCCATCAACGCGCGCCCGACCCCGTG
CCCCCGGTGCTCCGGGGCGACCTCGATGTCCTCGACGGTCAGCCGGCGGTTCCAGCCGGAGTACGAGACG
ACCACGAAGCCCGCCAGGTCGCCGTCGTCCCCGTACGCGACGAACGTCCGGGAGTCCGGGTCGCCGTCCT
CCCCGTCGTCCGATTCGTCGTCCGATTCGTCGTCGGGGAACACCTTGGTCAGGGGCGGGTCCACCGGCAC
CTCCCGCAGGGTGAAGCCGTCCCCGGTGGCGGTGACGCGGAAGACGGTGTCGGTGGTGAAGGACCCATCC
AGTGCCTCGATGGCCTCGGCGTCCCCCGGGACACTGGTGCGGTACCGGTAAGCCGTGTCGTCAAGAGTGG
TACCCATGGTTGTTTATGTTCGGATGTGATGTGAGAACTGTATCCTAGCAAGATTTTAAAAGGAAGTATA
TGAAAGAAGAACCTCAGTGGCAAATCCTAACCTTTTATATTTCTCTACAGGGGCGCGGCGTGGGGACAAT
TCAACGCGTCTGTGAGGGGAGCGTTTCCCTGCTCGCAGGTCTGCAGCGAGGAGCCGTAATTTTTGCTTCG
CGCCGTGCGGCCATCAAAATGTATGGATGCAAATGATTATACATGGGGATGTATGGGCTAAATGTACGGG
CGACAGTCACATCATGCCCCTGAGCTGCGCACGTCAAGACTGTCAAGGAGGGTATTCTGGGCCTCCATGT
CGCTGGCCGGGTGACCCGGCGGGGACGAGGCAAGCTAAACAAGACGTCAGGTGGCACTTTTCGGGGAAAT
GTGCGCGGAACCCCTATTTGTTTATTTTTCTAAATACATTCAAATATGTATCCGCTCATGAGACAATAAC
CCTGATAAATGCTTCAATAATATTGAAAAAGGAAGAGTATGAGTATTCAACATTTCCGTGTCGCCCTTAT
TCCCTTTTTTGCGGCATTTTGCCTTCCTGTTTTTGCTCACCCAGAAACGCTGGTGAAAGTAAAAGATGCT
GAAGATCAGTTGGGTGCACGAGTGGGTTACATCGAACTGGATCTCAACAGCGGTAAGATCCTTGAGAGTT
TTCGCCCCGAAGAACGTTTTCCAATGATGAGCACTTTTAAAGTTCTGCTATGTGGCGCGGTATTATCCCG
TATTGACGCCGGGCAAGAGCAACTCGGTCGCCGCATACACTATTCTCAGAATGACTTGGTTGAGTACTCA
CCAGTCACAGAAAAGCATCTTACGGATGGCATGACAGTAAGAGAATTATGCAGTGCTGCCATAACCATGA
GTGATAACACTGCGGCCAACTTACTTCTGACAACGATCGGAGGACCGAAGGAGCTAACCGCTTTTTTGCA
CAACATGGGGGATCATGTAACTCGCCTTGATCGTTGGGAACCGGAGCTGAATGAAGCCATACCAAACGAC
GAGCGTGACACCACGATGCCTGTAGCAATGGCAACAACGTTGCGCAAACTATTAACTGGCGAACTACTTA
CTCTAGCTTCCCGGCAACAATTAATAGACTGGATGGAGGCGGATAAAGTTGCAGGACCACTTCTGCGCTC
GGCCCTTCCGGCTGGCTGGTTTATTGCTGATAAATCTGGAGCCGGTGAGCGTGGGTCTCGCGGTATCATT
GCAGCACTGGGGCCAGATGGTAAGCCCTCCCGTATCGTAGTTATCTACACGACGGGGAGTCAGGCAACTA
TGGATGAACGAAATAGACAGATCGCTGAGATAGGTGCCTCACTGATTAAGCATTGGTAACTGTCAGACCA
AGTTTACTCATATATACTTTAGATTGATTTAAAACTTCATTTTTAATTTAAAAGGATCTAGGTGAAGATC
CTTTTTGATAATCTCATGACCAAAATCCCTTAACGTGAGTTTTCGTTCCACTGAGCGTCAGACCCCGTAG
AAAAGATCAAAGGATCTTCTTGAGATCCTTTTTTTCTGCGCGTAATCTGCTGCTTGCAAACAAAAAAACC
ACCGCTACCAGCGGTGGTTTGTTTGCCGGATCAAGAGCTACCAACTCTTTTTCCGAAGGTAACTGGCTTC
AGCAGAGCGCAGATACCAAATACTGTTCTTCTAGTGTAGCCGTAGTTAGGCCACCACTTCAAGAACTCTG
TAGCACCGCCTACATACCTCGCTCTGCTAATCCTGTTACCAGTGGCTGCTGCCAGTGGCGATAAGTCGTG
TCTTACCGGGTTGGACTCAAGACGATAGTTACCGGATAAGGCGCAGCGGTCGGGCTGAACGGGGGGTTCG
TGCACACAGCCCAGCTTGGAGCGAACGACCTACACCGAACTGAGATACCTACAGCGTGAGCTATGAGAAA
GCGCCACGCTTCCCGAAGGGAGAAAGGCGGACAGGTATCCGGTAAGCGGCAGGGTCGGAACAGGAGAGCG
CACGAGGGAGCTTCCAGGGGGAAACGCCTGGTATCTTTATAGTCCTGTCGGGTTTCGCCACCTCTGACTT
GAGCGTCGATTTTTGTGATGCTCGTCAGGGGGGCGGAGCCTATGGAAAAACGCCAGCAACGCGGCCTTTT
TACGGTTCCTGGCCTTTTGCTGGCCTTTTGCTCACATGTTCTTTCCTGCGTTATCCCCTGATTCTGTGGA
TAACCGTATTACCGCCTTTGAGTGAGCTGATACCGCTCGCCGCAGCCGAACGACCGAGCGCAGCGAGTCA
GTGAGCGAGGAAGCGGAAGAGCGCCCAATACGCAAACCGCCTCTCCCCGCGCGTTGGCCGATTCATTAAT
GCAGCTGGCACGACAGGTTTCCCGACTGGAAAGCGGGCAGTGAGCGCAACGCAATTAATGTGAGTTAGCT
CACTCATTAGGCACCCCAGGCTTTACACTTTATGCTTCCGGCTCGTATGTTGTGTGGAATTGTGAGCGGA
TAACAATTTCACACAGGAAACAGCTATGACCATGATTACGCCAAGCGCGCAATTAACCCTCACTAAAGGG
AACAAAAGCTGGAGCTCCACCGCGGTGGCGGCCGCGCCACCTGGGTCCTTTTCATCACGTGCTATAAAAA
TAATTATAATTTAAATTTTTTAATATAAATATATAAATTAAAAATAGAAAGTAAAAAAAGAAATTAAAGA
AAAAATAGTTTTTGTTTTCCGAAGATGTAAAAGACTCTAGGGGGATCGCCAACAAATACTACCTTTTATC
TTGCTCTTCCTGCTCTCAGGTATTAATGCCGAATTGTTTCATCTTGTCTGTGTAGAAGACCACACACGAA
AATCCTGTGATTTTACATTTTACTTATCGTTAATCGAATGTATATCTATTTAATCTGCTTTTCTTGTCTA
ATAAATATATATGTAAAGTACGCTTTTTGTTGAAATTTTTTAAACCTTTGTTTATTTTTTTTTCTTCATT
CCGTAACTCTTCTACCTTCTTTATTTACTTTCTAAAATCCAAATACAAAACATAAAAATAAATAAACACA
GAGTAAATTCCCAAATTATTCCATCATTAAAAGATACGAGGCGCGTGTAAGTTACAGGCAAGCGATCCGT
CCTAAGAAGCGCTAAGAGGGCGGCCGCTCTAGAACTAGTGGATCCCCCGGGCTGCAGGAATTCGATATCA
AGCTTATCGATACCGTCGACCTCGAGGGGGGGCCCGGTACCCAATTCGCCCTATAGTGAGTCGTATTACG
CGCGCTCACTGGCCGTCGTTTTACAACGTCGTGACTGGG
